>Addgene plasmid #230525 | AiP1300 - pAAV-AiE2016m-minBG-iCre-HGHpA | addgene full sequence | sequence record 461948 | Addgene NGS Result
CCTGCAGGCAGCTGCGCGCTCGCTCGCTCACTGAGGCCGCCCGGGCGTCGGGCGACCTTTGGTCGCCCGG
CCTCAGTGAGCGAGCGAGCGCGCAGAGAGGGAGTGGCCAACTCCATCACTAGGGGTTCCTGCGGCCGCAC
GCGTAGGGTGCAGGAGAAATGTGACCTCAAAGTCTTGTTCTATAACTGTTGGACCTTAGGAGAGATCTGT
GCTCAGCAATTTACCAGGACACCCCCACCCCACATGTCTTGACCACTGTCTGGATAACTGGTATGCAGGA
CCACACTAGGCTTACTCACAGTGTAAACTCTCATAACCATCACTGGAGCCCATCCTGCCTGGTAGACAAG
GATTCAACCATGACTCATTGTACTTTAGTGGTGCCATGCTTAGTCATCAGGTGCCCTGTGCTCTGACAGC
CGAGGGTCAGAGCTGGAATCACACTCTTGTTGTCTTTTAATCTCTCCCTCCCTTTCTTCCTTCTTTCTTC
ACTCTGTTGTGATTGCTCATGGAACAGATCCTAGCTGGTCTCCCTGGCAACCTACATGATTTGAGCCCAA
CAGATGGATAATGGGGACATCGACTTCCAATGTCATTCAACAGAATCATTGCCAAGGGAGTCTGATGAGC
AGGCAACTGAGATGACACCCTTATCAATATAGCTTCATTTTGGCAATCTGGAGTAGGTGTTTCAAAAGGA
GAGCCCCCACTGATGCCAGCAATACAGAACGTTCATGGGCAAGGAGCTCGGGCTGGGCATAAAAGTCAGG
GCAGAGCCATCTATTGCTTACATTTGCTTCTGGGATCCGCCACCATGGTGCCCAAGAAGAAGAGGAAAGT
CTCCAACCTGCTGACTGTGCACCAAAACCTGCCTGCCCTCCCTGTGGATGCCACCTCTGATGAAGTCAGG
AAGAACCTGATGGACATGTTCAGGGACAGGCAGGCCTTCTCTGAACACACCTGGAAGATGCTCCTGTCTG
TGTGCAGATCCTGGGCTGCCTGGTGCAAGCTGAACAACAGGAAATGGTTCCCTGCTGAACCTGAGGATGT
GAGGGACTACCTCCTGTACCTGCAAGCCAGAGGCCTGGCTGTGAAGACCATCCAACAGCACCTGGGCCAG
CTCAACATGCTGCACAGGAGATCTGGCCTGCCTCGCCCTTCTGACTCCAATGCTGTGTCCCTGGTGATGA
GGAGAATCAGAAAGGAGAATGTGGATGCTGGGGAGAGAGCCAAGCAGGCCCTGGCCTTTGAACGCACTGA
CTTTGACCAAGTCAGATCCCTGATGGAGAACTCTGACAGATGCCAGGACATCAGGAACCTGGCCTTCCTG
GGCATTGCCTACAACACCCTGCTGCGCATTGCCGAAATTGCCAGAATCAGAGTGAAGGACATCTCCCGCA
CCGATGGTGGGAGAATGCTGATCCACATTGGCAGGACCAAGACCCTGGTGTCCACAGCTGGTGTGGAGAA
GGCCCTGTCCCTGGGGGTTACCAAGCTGGTGGAGAGATGGATCTCTGTGTCTGGTGTGGCTGATGACCCC
AACAACTACCTGTTCTGCCGGGTCAGAAAGAATGGTGTGGCTGCCCCTTCTGCCACCTCCCAACTGTCCA
CCCGGGCCCTGGAAGGGATCTTTGAGGCCACCCACCGCCTGATCTATGGTGCCAAGGATGACTCTGGGCA
GAGATACCTGGCCTGGTCTGGCCACTCTGCCAGAGTGGGTGCTGCCAGGGACATGGCCAGGGCTGGTGTG
TCCATCCCTGAAATCATGCAGGCTGGTGGCTGGACCAATGTGAACATTGTGATGAACTACATCAGAAACC
TGGACTCTGAGACTGGGGCCATGGTGAGGCTGCTCGAGGATGGGGACTAAGGCTGCTCGAGAGATCTACG
GGTGGCATCCCTGTGACCCCTCCCCAGTGCCTCTCCTGGCCCTGGAAGTTGCCACTCCAGTGCCCACCAG
CCTTGTCCTAATAAAATTAAGTTGCATCATTTTGTCTGACTAGGTGTCCTTCTATAATATTATGGGGTGG
AGGGGGGTGGTATGGAGCAAGGGGCAAGTTGGGAAGACAACCTGTAGGGCCTGCGGGGTCTATTGGGAAC
CAAGCTGGAGTGCAGTGGCACAATCTTGGCTCACTGCAATCTCCGCCTCCTGGGTTCAAGCGATTCTCCT
GCCTCAGCCTCCCGAGTTGTTGGGATTCCAGGCATGCATGACCAGGCTCAGCTAATTTTTGTTTTTTTGG
TAGAGACGGGGTTTCACCATATTGGCCAGGCTGGTCTCCAACTCCTAATCTCAGGTGATCTACCCACCTT
GGCCTCCCAAATTGCTGGGATTACAGGCGTGAACCACTGCTCCCTTCCCTGTCCTTCTGATTTTGTAGGT
AACCACGTGCGGACCGAGCGGCCGCAGGAACCCCTAGTGATGGAGTTGGCCACTCCCTCTCTGCGCGCTC
GCTCGCTCACTGAGGCCGGGCGACCAAAGGTCGCCCGACGCCCGGGCTTTGCCCGGGCGGCCTCAGTGAG
CGAGCGAGCGCGCAGCTGCCTGCAGGGGCGCCTGATGCGGTATTTTCTCCTTACGCATCTGTGCGGTATT
TCACACCGCATA
[95 nt withheld, positions 2603-2697]
T
[46 nt withheld, positions 2699-2744]
C
[141 nt withheld, positions 2746-2886]
CCTTTGACGTTGGAGTCCACGTTCTTT
[37 nt withheld, positions 2914-2950]
ACTCTATCTCGGGCTATTCTTTTGATTTATAAGGGATTTTGCCGATTTCGGTCTATTGGTTAAAAAATGA
GCTGATTTAACAAAAATTTAACGCGAATTTTAACAAAATATTAACGTTTACAATTTTATGGTGCACTCTC
AGTACAATCTGCTCTGATGCCGCATAGTTAAGCCAGCCCCGACACCCGCCAACACCCGCTGACGCGCCCT
GACGGGCTTGTCTGCTCCCGGCATCCGCTTACAGACAAGCTGTGACCGTCTCCGGGAGCTGCATGTGTCA
GAGGTTTTCACCGTCATCACCGAAACGCGCGAGACGAAAGGGCCTCGTGATACGCCTATTTTTATAGGTT
AATGTCATGATAATAATGGTTTCTTAGACGTCAGGTGGCACTTTTCGGGGAAATGTGCGCGGAACCCCTA
TTTGTTTATTTTTCTAAATACATTCAAATATGTATCCGCTCATGAGACAATAACCCTGATAAATGCTTCA
ATAATATTGAAAAAGGAAGAGTATGAGTATTCAACATTTCCGTGTCGCCCTTATTCCCTTTTTTGCGGCA
TTTTGCCTTCCTGTTTTTGCTCACCCAGAAACGCTGGTGAAAGTAAAAGATGCTGAAGATCAGTTGGGTG
CACGAGTGGGTTACATCGAACTGGATCTCAACAGCGGTAAGATCCTTGAGAGTTTTCGCCCCGAAGAACG
TTTTCCAATGATGAGCACTTTTAAAGTTCTGCTATGTGGCGCGGTATTATCCCGTATTGACGCCGGGCAA
GAGCAACTCGGTCGCCGCATACACTATTCTCAGAATGACTTGGTTGAGTACTCACCAGTCACAGAAAAGC
ATCTTACGGATGGCATGACAGTAAGAGAATTATGCAGTGCTGCCATAACCATGAGTGATAACACTGCGGC
CAACTTACTTCTGACAACGATCGGAGGACCGAAGGAGCTAACCGCTTTTTTGCACAACATGGGGGATCAT
GTAACTCGCCTTGATCGTTGGGAACCGGAGCTGAATGAAGCCATACCAAACGACGAGCGTGACACCACGA
TGCCTGTAGCAATGGCAACAACGTTGCGCAAACTATTAACTGGCGAACTACTTACTCTAGCTTCCCGGCA
ACAATTAATAGACTGGATGGAGGCGGATAAAGTTGCAGGACCACTTCTGCGCTCGGCCCTTCCGGCTGGC
TGGTTTATTGCTGATAAATCTGGAGCCGGTGAGCGTGGGTCTCGCGGTATCATTGCAGCACTGGGGCCAG
ATGGTAAGCCCTCCCGTATCGTAGTTATCTACACGACGGGGAGTCAGGCAACTATGGATGAACGAAATAG
ACAGATCGCTGAGATAGGTGCCTCACTGATTAAGCATTGGTAACTGTCAGACCAAGTTTACTCATATATA
CTTTAGATTGATTTAAAACTTCATTTTTAATTTAAAAGGATCTAGGTGAAGATCCTTTTTGATAATCTCA
TGACCAAAATCCCTTAACGTGAGTTTTCGTTCCACTGAGCGTCAGACCCCGTAGAAAAGATCAAAGGATC
TTCTTGAGATCCTTTTTTTCTGCGCGTAATCTGCTGCTTGCAAACAAAAAAACCACCGCTACCAGCGGTG
GTTTGTTTGCCGGATCAAGAGCTACCAACTCTTTTTCCGAAGGTAACTGGCTTCAGCAGAGCGCAGATAC
CAAATACTGTTCTTCTAGTGTAGCCGTAGTTAGGCCACCACTTCAAGAACTCTGTAGCACCGCCTACATA
CCTCGCTCTGCTAATCCTGTTACCAGTGGCTGCTGCCAGTGGCGATAAGTCGTGTCTTACCGGGTTGGAC
TCAAGACGATAGTTACCGGATAAGGCGCAGCGGTCGGGCTGAACGGGGGGTTCGTGCACACAGCCCAGCT
TGGAGCGAACGACCTACACCGAACTGAGATACCTACAGCGTGAGCTATGAGAAAGCGCCACGCTTCCCGA
AGGGAGAAAGGCGGACAGGTATCCGGTAAGCGGCAGGGTCGGAACAGGAGAGCGCACGAGGGAGCTTCCA
GGGGGAAACGCCTGGTATCTTTATAGTCCTGTCGGGTTTCGCCACCTCTGACTTGAGCGTCGATTTTTGT
GATGCTCGTCAGGGGGGCGGAGCCTATGGAAAAACGCCAGCAACGCGGCCTTTTTACGGTTCCTGGCCTT
TTGCTGGCCTTTTGCTCACATGT
Features (pLannotate 1.2.2; 13 found; start..end, strand, type, name):
     12..39      +  repeat_region  AAV2 ITR (fragment): inverted terminal repeat of adeno-associated virus serotype 2 inverted
     68..95      +  repeat_region  AAV2 ITR (fragment): inverted terminal repeat of adeno-associated virus serotype 2 inverted
    469..489     +  promoter       ADH1 promoter (fragment): S. cerevisiae ADH1; promoter for alcohol dehydrogenase 1
    842..1867    +  CDS            cre: RECR_BPP1 - Experimental evidence at protein level: Swiss-Prot protein existence level 1. Catalyzes site-specific recombination between two 34-base- pair LOXP sites. Its role is to maintain the phage genome as a monomeric unit-copy plasmid in the lysogenic state. From Escherichia phage P1 (Bacteriophage P1).
   1890..2366    +  polyA_signal   hGH poly(A) signal: human growth hormone polyadenylation signal
   2406..2546    +  repeat_region  AAV2 ITR: inverted terminal repeat of adeno-associated virus serotype 2 inverted
   2551..2602    -  misc_feature   bom (fragment): basis of mobility region from pBR322
   2621..3076    +  rep_origin     f1 ori (sequence partly withheld): f1 bacteriophage origin of replication; arrow indicates direction of (+) strand synthesis
   3077..3126    -  misc_feature   bom (fragment): basis of mobility region from pBR322
   3228..3263    -  CDS            rop (fragment): Rop protein, which maintains plasmids at low copy number; rop
   3358..3462    +  promoter       AmpR promoter: bla
   3463..4323    +  CDS            AmpR: β-lactamase; bla; confers resistance to ampicillin, carbenicillin, and related antibiotics
   4494..5082    +  rep_origin     ori: high-copy-number ColE1/pMB1/pBR322/pUC origin of replication
