[The description below was written by a language model from this plasmid's Addgene catalogue record and pLannotate feature annotations shown in this document.]
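Description:
AiP1300 - pAAV-AiE2016m-minBG-iCre-HGHpA is an AAV transfer plasmid built on a pAAV2 backbone and intended for packaging recombinant adeno-associated virus that delivers Cre recombinase to defined brain cell populations. It is propagated in bacteria as a high-copy plasmid through a ColE1/pUC-type origin and selected with ampicillin via the β-lactamase gene and its own promoter. An f1 phage origin is also present in the backbone. The full sequenced record is about 5.1 kb. The AAV2 inverted terminal repeats supply the cis signals for genome replication and encapsidation. The 3′ ITR is annotated intact, whereas the 5′ ITR appears only as short fragments, which may reflect the difficulty of sequencing and annotating these hairpin-forming repeats. The recombination-deficient growth strain listed is consistent with the need to keep ITRs stable.

Between the ITRs, the enhancer AiE2016m sits upstream of minBG, a minimal promoter (usually understood as minimal beta-globin) that has little activity alone and relies on the enhancer for cell-type-restricted transcription. Neither the enhancer nor the minimal promoter is recognised by the automated annotation, and a very short "ADH1 promoter" hit in that region is most likely a spurious match. The driven coding sequence is iCre, a synthetic codon-improved Cre that catalyses recombination between loxP sites, followed by the human growth hormone polyadenylation signal. No fluorescent reporter or tag is annotated, so the virus would typically be paired with Cre-dependent reporter or effector alleles or vectors. The record states only that the enhancer targets specific brain cell populations, as part of a collection of tools for accessing cortical cell types, and does not name the population.
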