Addgene plasmid #230525: AiP1300 - pAAV-AiE2016m-minBG-iCre-HGHpA
Purpose: AiE2016m is an enhancer sequence, designed to drive AAV-mediated transgene expression in specific populations of brain cells
Depositing lab: Allen Institute for Brain Science & Bosiljka Tasic. Depositing organization: Allen Institute. Publication: A suite of enhancer AAVs and transgenic mouse lines for genetic access to cortical cell types. Ben-Simon Y, Hooper M, Narayan S, Daigle TL, Dwivedi D, Way SW, Oster A, Stafford DA, Mich JK, Taormina MJ, Martinez RA, Opitz-Araya X, Roth JR, Alexander JR, Allen S, Amster A, Arbuckle J, Ayala A, Baker PM, Bakken TE, Barcelli T, Barta S, Bendrick J, Bertagnolli D, Bielstein C, Bishwakarma P, Bowlus J, Boyer G, Brouner K, Casian B, Casper T, Chakka AB, Chakrabarty R, Chance RK, Chavan S, Clark M, Colbert K, Collman F, Daniel S, Departee M, DiValentin P, Donadio N, Dotson N, Egdorf T, Fliss T, Gabitto M, Garcia J, Gary A, Gasperini M, Gloe J, Goldy J, Gore BB, Graybuck L, Greisman N, Haeseleer F, Halterman C, Haradon Z, Hastings SD, Helback O, Ho W, Hockemeyer D, Huang C, Huff S, Hunker A, Johansen N, Jones D, Juneau Z, Kalmbach B, Kannan M, Khem S, Kussick E, Kutsal R, Larsen R, Lee C, Lee AY, Leibly M, Lenz GH, Li S, Liang E, Lusk N, Madigan Z, Malloy J, Malone J, McCue R, Melchor J, Mollenkopf T, Moosman S, Morin E, Newman D, Ng L, Ngo K, Omstead V, Otto S, Oyama A, Pena N, Pham T, Phillips E, Pom CA, Potekhina L, Ransford S, Ray PL, Rette D, Reynoldson C, Rimorin C, Rocha D, Ruiz A, Sanchez REA, Sawyer L, Sedeno-Cortes A, Sevigny JP, Shapovalova N, Shepard N, Shulga L, Sigler AR, Siverts L, Soliman S, Somasundaram S, Staats B, Stewart K, Szelenyi E, Tieu M, Trader C, Tran A, van Velthoven CTJ, Walker M, Wang Y, Weed N, Wirthlin M, Wood T, Wynalda B, Yao Z, Zhou T, Ariza J, Dee N, Reding M, Ronellenfitch K, Mufti S, Sunkin SM, Smith KA, Esposito L, Waters J, Thyagarajan B, Yao S, Lein ES, Zeng H, Levi BP, Ngai J, Ting JT, Tasic B. Cell. 2025 May 16:S0092-8674(25)00513-6. doi: 10.1016/j.cell.2025.05.002. PubMed 40403729.
Backbone
  Vector backbone: pAAV2
  Vector type: AAV
Growth in bacteria
  Bacterial resistance: Ampicillin, 100 μg/mL
  Growth temperature: 37°C
  Growth strain: NEB Stable
  Copy number: High Copy
Gene/Insert
  Gene/Insert name: iCre
  Species: Synthetic
  Promoter: minBG
  Cloning method: Restriction Enzyme; 5′ cloning site MluI (unknown if destroyed); 3′ cloning site SacI (unknown if destroyed)
Terms and licenses: Academic/Nonprofit Terms; Industry Terms: Not Available to Industry
How to cite: AiP1300 - pAAV-AiE2016m-minBG-iCre-HGHpA was a gift from Allen Institute for Brain Science & Bosiljka Tasic (Addgene plasmid # 230525 ; http://n2t.net/addgene:230525 ; RRID:Addgene_230525)
